>Addgene plasmid #203814 | pBsVchDonor | addgene full sequence | sequence record 454330 | Addgene NGS Result
TTTATTGAGAGGAGGGATTATTGAATAAATAAAAGCCCCCTGACGAAAGTCGAAGGGGGTTTTTATTTTG
GTTTGATGTTGCGATTAATAGCAATACAATTGCAATAAACAAAATGATCTTCCTTCAGGTTATGACCATC
TGTGCCAGTTCGTAATGTCTGGTCAACTTTCCGACTCTGAGAAACTTCTGGAATCGCTAGAGAATTTCTG
GAATGGGATTCAGGAGTGGACAGAACGACACGGATATATAGTGGATGTGTCAAAACGCATACCATTTTGA
ACGATGACCTCTAATAATTGTTAATCATGTTGGTTACGTATTTATTAACTTCTCCTAGTATTAGTAATTA
TCATGGCTGTCATGGCGCATTAACGGAATAAAGGGTGTGCTTAAATCGGGCCATTTTGCGTAATAAGAAA
AAGGATTAATTATGAGCGAATTGAATTAATAATAAGGTAATAGATTTACATTAGAAAATGAAAGGGGATT
TTATGCGTGAGAATGTTACAGTCTATCCCTGGCGAAAGGGGGATGTGCTGCAAGGCGATTAAGTTGGGTA
ACGCCAGGGTTTTCCCAGTCACGACGTTGTAAAACGACGGCCAGTGAGCGCGCGTAATACGACTCACTAT
AGGGCGAATTGGGTACCTGTTGATACAACCATAAAATGATAATTACACCCATAAATTGATAATTATCACA
CCCATAAATTGATATTGCCTCTTCATGGTCTAAACTTCAGTAAGTTTACGACATTTTCATGAAGAGGTCA
TTTCCGGGGATCCGCATGACATTTCAGCATAATGAACATTTACTCATGTCTATTTTCGTTCTTTTCTGTA
TGAAAATAGTTATTTCGAGTCTCTACGGAAATAGCGAGAGATGATATACCTAAATAGAGATAAAATCATC
TCAAAAAAATGGGTCTACTAAAATATTATTCCATCTATTACAATAAATTCACAGAATAGTCTTTTAAGTA
AGTCTACTCTGAATTTTTTTAAAAGGAGAGGGTAAAGAGTGAGAAGCAAAAAATTGTGGATCAGCTTGTT
GTTTGCGTTAACGTTAATCTTTACGATGGCGTTCAGCAACATGTCTGCGCAGGCTGCCGGAAAAAGCAGT
ACAGAAAAGAAATACATTGTCGGATTTAAACAGACAATGAGTGCCATGAGTTCCGCCAAGAAAAAGGATG
TTATTTCTGAAAAAGGCGGAAAGGTTCAAAAGCAATTTAAGTATGTTAACGCGGCCGCAGCAACATTGGA
TGAAAAAGCTGTAAAAGAATTGAAAAAAGATCCGAGCGTTGCATATGTGGAAGAAGATCATATTGCACAT
GAATATGCGCAATCTGTTCCTTATGGCATTTCTCAAATTAAAGCGCCGGCTCTTCACTCTCAAGGCTACA
CAGGCTCTAACGTAAAAGTAGCTGTTATCGACAGCGGAATTGACTCTTCTCATCCTGACTTAAACGTCAG
AGGCGGAGCAAGCTTCGTACCTTCTGAAACAAACCCATACCAGGACGGCAGTTCTCACGGTACGCATGTA
GCCGGTACGATTGCCGCTCTTAATAACTCAATCGGTGTTCTGGGCGTAGCGCCAAGCGCATCATTATATG
CAGTAAAAGTGCTTGATTCAACAGGAAGCGGCCAATATAGCTGGATTATTAACGGCATTGAGTGGGCCAT
TTCCAACAATATGGATGTTATCAACATGAGCCTTGGCGGACCTACTGGTTCTACAGCGCTGAAAACAGTC
GTTGACAAAGCCGTTTCCAGCGGTATCGTCGTTGCTGCCGCAGCCGGAAACGAAGGTTCATCCGGAAGCA
CAAGCACAGTCGGCTACCCTGCAAAATATCCTTCTACTATTGCAGTAGGTGCGGTAAACAGCAGCAACCA
AAGAGCTTCATTCTCCAGCGCAGGTTCTGAGCTTGATGTGATGGCTCCTGGCGTGTCCATCCAAAGCACA
CTTCCTGGAGGCACTTACGGCGCTTATAACGGAACGTCCATGGCGACTCCTCACGTTGCCGGAGCAGCAG
CGTTAATTCTTTCTAAGCACCCGACTTGGACAAACGCGCAAGTCCGTGATCGTTTAGAAAGCACTGCAAC
ATATCTTGGAAACTCTTTCTACTATGGAAAAGGGTTAATCAACGTACAAGCAGCTGCACAATAATAGTAA
AAAGAAGCAGGTTCCTCCATACCTGCTTCTTTCTAGAGTCCTTACTGCAGTAGTTTTGCTGAAATACTCG
ATTCACAAAAATATCAACTTATGGTTGTTTTGTGAGATATCAATATATGGTTGTTTTGTGGTTAAGTTGC
TGATTATAAATAATTATTAAATATCACTTTATGGTTGCATCAACAGAATTCGCGGCCGCCATATTTCCAG
GGAGCAGCCGCGGCCGGTGCTTTGCAGGATTGGGATCCTCTAGAGTCCGCTAGGGACCTCTTTAGCTCCT
TGGAAGCTGTCAGTAGTATACCTAATAATTTATCTACATTCCCTTTAGTAACGTGTAACTTTCCAAATTT
ACAAAAGCGACTCATAGAATTATTTCCTCCCGTTAAATAATAGATAACTATTAAAAATAGACAATACTTG
CTCATAAGTAACGGTACTTAAATTGTTTACTTTGGCGTGTTTCATTGCTTGATGAAACTGATTTTTAGTA
AACAGTTGACGATATTCTCGATTGACCCATTTTGAAACAAAGTACGTATATAGCTTCCAATATTTATCTG
GAACATCTGTGGTATGGCGGGTAAGTTTTATTAAGACACTGTTTACTTTTGGTTTAGGATGAAAGCATTC
CGCTGGCAGCTTAAGCAATTGCTGAATCGAGACTTGAGTGTGCAAGAGCAACCCTAGTGTTCGGTGAATA
TCCAAGGTACGCTTGTAGAATCCTTCTTCAACAATCAGATAGATGTCAGACGCATGGCTTTCAAAAACCA
CTTTTTTAATAATTTGTGTGCTTAAATGGTAAGGAATACTCCCAACAATTTTATACCTCTGTTTGTTAGG
GAATTGAAACTGTAGAATATCTTGGTGAATTAAAGTGACACGAGTATTCAGTTTTAATTTTTCTGACGAT
AAGTTGAATAGATGACTGTCTAATTCAATAGACGTTACCTGTTTACTTATTTTAGCCAGTTTCGTCGTTA
AATGCCCTTTACCTGTTCCAATTTCGTAAACGGTATCGGTTTCTTTTAAATTCAATTGTTTTATTATTTG
GTTGAGTACTTTTTCACTCGTTAAAAAGTTTTGAGAATATTTTATATTTTTGTTCATGTAATCACTCCTT
CTTAATTACAAATTTTTAGCATCTAATTTAACTTCAATTCCTATTATACAAAATTTTAAGATACTGCACT
ATCAACACACTCTTAAGTTTGCTTCTAAGTCTTATTTCCATAACTTCTTTTACGTTTCCGCCATTCTTTG
CTGTTTCGATTTTTATGATATGGTGCAAGTCAGCACGAACACGAACCGTCTTATCTCCCATTATATCTTT
TTTTGCACTGATTGGTGTATCATTTCGTTTTTCTTTTGCGCGACTCTAGAGGATCCTGATAAATATGAAC
ATGATGAGTGATCGTTAAATTTATACTGCAATCGGATGCGATTATTGAATAAAAGATATGAGAGATTTAT
CTAATTTCTTTTTTCTTGTAAAAAAAGAAAGTTCTTAAAGGTTTTATAGTTTTGGTCGTAGAGCACACGG
TTTAACGACTTAATTACGAAGTAAATAAGTCTAGTGTGTTAGACTTTATGAAATCTATATACGTTTATAT
ATATTTATTATCCGATTTTTTATTAAAACGTCTCAAAATCGTTTCTGAGACGTTTTAGCGTTTATTTCGT
TTAGTTATCGGCATAATCGTTAAAACAGGCGTTATCGTAGCGTAAAAGCCCTTGAGCGTAGCGTGGCTTT
GCAGCGAAGATGTTGTCTGTTAGCTTATGAAAGCCGATGACTGAATGAAATAATAAGCGCAGCGCCCTTC
TATTTCGGTTGGAGGAGGCTCAAGGGAGTATGAGGGAATGAAATTCCCTCATGGGTTTGATTTTAAAAAT
TGCTTGCAATTTTGCCGAGCGGTAGCGCTGGAAAATTTTTGAAAAAAATTTGGAATTTGGAAAAAAATGG
GGGGAAAGGAAGCGAATTTTGCTTCCGTACTACGACCCCCCATTAAGTGCCGAGTGCCAATTTTTGTGCC
AAAAACGCTCTATCCCAACTGGCTCAAGGGTTTAAGGGGTTTTTCAATCGCCAACGAATCGCCAACGTTT
TCGCCAACGTTTTTTATAAATCTATATTTAAGTAGCTTTATTGTTGTTTTTATGATTACAAAGTGATACA
CTAACTTTATAAAATTATTTGATTGGAGTTTTTTAAATGGTGATTTCAGAATCGAAAAAAAGAGTTATGA
TTTCTCTGACAAAAGAGCAAGATAAAAAATTAACAGATATGGCGAAACAAAAAGGTTTTTCAAAATCTGC
GGTTGCGGCGTTAGCTATAGAAGAATATGCAAGAAAGGAATCAGAACAAAAAAAATAAGCGAAAGCTCGC
GTTTTTAGAAGGATACGAGTTTTCGCTACTTGTTTTTGATAAGGTAATTATATCATGGCTATTAAAAATA
CTAAAGCTAGAAATTTTGGATTTTTATTATATCCTGACTCAATTCCTAATGATTGGAAAGAAAAATTAGA
GAGTTTGGGCGTATCTATGGCTGTCAGTCCTTTACACGATATGGACGAAAAAAAAGATAAAGATACATGG
AATAATAGTAATATTATACAAAATGGAAAGCACTATAAAAAACCACACTATCACGTTATATATATTGCAC
GAAATCCTGTAACAATAGAAAGCGTTAGGAACAAGATTAAGCGAAAATTGGGGAATAGTTCAGTTGCTCA
TGTTGAGATACTTGATTATATCAAAGGTTCATATGAATATTTGACTCATGAATCAAAGGACGCTATTGCT
AAGAATAAACATATATACGACAAAAAAGATATTTTGAACATTAATGATTTTGATATTGACCGCTATATAA
CACTTGATGAAAGCCAAAAAAGAGAATTGAAGAATTTACTTTTAGATATAGTGGATGACTATAATTTGGT
AAATACAAAAGATTTAATGGCTTTTATTCGCCTTAGGGGAGCGGAGTTTGGAATTTTAAATACGAATGAT
GTAAAAGATATTGTTTCAACAAACTCTAGCGCCTTTAGATTATGGTTTGAGGGCAATTATCAGTGTGGAT
ATAGAGCAAGTTATGCAAAGGTTCTTGATGCTGAAACGGGGGAAATAAAATGACAAACAAAGAAAAAGAG
TTATTTGCTGAAAATGAGGAATTAAAAAAAGAAATTAAGGACTTAAAAGAGCGTATTGAAAGATACAGAG
AAATGGAAGTTGAATTAAGTACAACAATAGA
Features (pLannotate 1.2.2; 7 found; start..end, strand, type, name):
    107..277     +  CDS            knt (fragment): KANU_BACSP - Also known as kan. Experimental evidence at protein level: Swiss-Prot protein existence level 1. Inactivates the antibiotic kanamycin by catalyzing the transfer of a nucleotidyl group from nucleoside triphosphates such as ATP to the 4'-hydroxyl group of the aminoglycoside. From Bacillus sp.
    519..607     -  CDS            lacZα (fragment): LacZα fragment of β-galactosidase; lacZ fragment
    615..633     +  promoter       T7 promoter: promoter for bacteriophage T7 RNA polymerase
   1022..2161    +  CDS            aprE: SUBT_BACSU - Also known as apr, aprA, sprE. Experimental evidence at protein level: Swiss-Prot protein existence level 1. Subtilisin is an extracellular alkaline serine protease, it catalyzes the hydrolysis of proteins and peptide amides. From Bacillus subtilis (strain 168).
   2543..3277    -  CDS            erm: ERM_STREE - Experimental evidence at protein level: Swiss-Prot protein existence level 1. This protein produces a dimethylation of the adenine residue at position 2085 in 23S rRNA, resulting in reduced affinity between ribosomes and macrolide-lincosamide-streptogramin B antibiotics. From Streptococcus pneumoniae.
   4623..5243    +  CDS            repB: REPB_STRAG - Experimental evidence at protein level: Swiss-Prot protein existence level 1. Is essential for plasmid replication. Nicks the positive strand at the plus origin of replication. From Streptococcus agalactiae.
   5410..10      +  misc_feature   HA-R (fragment) (across the origin): right homology arm from intron 1 of the mouse Rosa26 gene (Soriano, 1999)
