[The description below was written by a language model from this plasmid's Addgene catalogue record and pLannotate feature annotations shown in this document.]
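Description:
pBsVchDonor is a 5.4 kb low-copy bacterial plasmid built on the pKS1 backbone that serves as the DNA donor component of an RNA-guided (CRISPR-associated) transposition system derived from Vibrio cholerae, applied in Bacillus subtilis. It is catalogued as a bacterial expression/CRISPR vector and is propagated in E. coli under erythromycin selection. The depositor notes that it can also be transformed into B. subtilis. The annotated erm gene encodes a 23S rRNA adenine methyltransferase that confers macrolide-lincosamide-streptogramin B resistance, which accounts for the erythromycin selection. Replication appears to rely on a repB gene, whose product is a nicking initiator protein typical of rolling-circle plasmids from Gram-positive bacteria. No separate E. coli origin is annotated in the feature table.

The stated insert is a mini-transposon (Mini-Tn) carrying an aprE cassette, assembled by Gibson cloning. The feature table identifies a full-length aprE coding sequence, which encodes subtilisin, the extracellular alkaline serine protease of B. subtilis strain 168. This is presumably the cargo mobilised into the chromosome by the transposition machinery. The transposon end sequences are not annotated, so the exact boundaries of the mini-Tn cannot be determined from the record, and the promoter driving aprE is not stated.

The remaining hits are a kanamycin nucleotidyltransferase fragment, a lacZα fragment and an adjacent T7 promoter, which look like backbone or cloning remnants. A very short match to a mouse Rosa26 homology arm spanning the origin is most likely a spurious annotation. The guide RNA and the transposase and Cascade components are not annotated on this plasmid and would have to be supplied separately for targeted insertion.
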