Addgene plasmid #203814: pBsVchDonor
Purpose: DNA donor for transposition
Depositing lab: Sheng Yang. Depositing organization: CAS Center for Excellence in Molecular Plant Sciences ("CEMPS"). Publication: RNA-Guided DNA Transposition in Corynebacterium glutamicum and Bacillus subtilis. Yang S, Zhu J, Zhou X, Zhang J, Li Q, Bian F, Zhu J, Yan T, Wang X, Zhang Y, Yang J, Jiang Y, Yang S. ACS Synth Biol. 2023 Jul 21;12(7):2198-2202. doi: 10.1021/acssynbio.3c00193. Epub 2023 Jun 22. PubMed 37348112.
Backbone
  Vector backbone: pKS1
  Vector type: Bacterial Expression, CRISPR
Growth in bacteria
  Bacterial resistance: Erythromycin, 150 μg/mL μg/mL
  Growth temperature: 30°C
  Growth strain: Top10
  Growth instructions: Allow to grow for 2 or more days
  Copy number: Low Copy
Gene/Insert
  Gene/Insert name: Mini-Tn, aprE cassette
  Species: Vibrio cholera
  Cloning method: Gibson Cloning
Terms and licenses: Academic/Nonprofit Terms; Industry Terms: Not Available to Industry
Depositor comments: Plasmid can also be transformed in Bacillus subtilis, grown at 37 C
How to cite: pBsVchDonor was a gift from Sheng Yang (Addgene plasmid # 203814 ; http://n2t.net/addgene:203814 ; RRID:Addgene_203814)
